Addgene plasmid #159309: FRP2000
Purpose: (Empty Backbone) Yeast tagging vector to create gene fusion with yeast codon optimized mNeptune2 under KanMX selection
Depositing lab: Joerg Stelling. Depositing organization: ETH Zurich (Swiss Federal Institute of Technology).
Backbone
  Vector backbone: pFA6
  Vector type: Yeast Expression
  Selectable markers: KanMX
Growth in bacteria
  Bacterial resistance: Ampicillin, 100 μg/mL
  Growth temperature: 37°C
  Growth strain: DH5alpha
  Copy number: Unknown
Gene/Insert
  Gene/Insert name: mNeptune2
  Species: Synthetic
  Cloning method: Restriction Enzyme; 5′ cloning site PacI (not destroyed); 3′ cloning site AscI (not destroyed)
  Sequencing primers: 5′ SP6
Terms and licenses: Academic/Nonprofit Terms; Industry Terms: Not Available to Industry
How to cite: FRP2000 was a gift from Joerg Stelling (Addgene plasmid # 159309 ; http://n2t.net/addgene:159309 ; RRID:Addgene_159309)
