[The description below was written by a language model from this plasmid's Addgene catalogue record and pLannotate feature annotations shown in this document.]
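Description:
FRP2000 is a yeast gene-tagging template plasmid built on the pFA6 backbone, designed to create chromosomal fusions of a gene of interest to the far-red fluorescent protein mNeptune2. It is listed as an empty backbone and as a yeast expression vector. However, the feature table shows no yeast replication origin or centromere, which fits the usual role of pFA6-type plasmids as a source of a tagging cassette rather than as an episome maintained in yeast. In E. coli it is propagated through a high-copy ColE1/pUC-type origin and selected with ampicillin via the β-lactamase gene and its native promoter. Short lacI, rop and bom fragments are remnants of the backbone.

The payload is a compact module in a single orientation. A yeast codon-optimized, synthetic mNeptune2 coding sequence sits between preserved PacI and AscI sites, so the tag can be exchanged. It is followed by the S. cerevisiae ADH1 terminator and then the kanMX marker, which allows selection of yeast transformants (typically with G418). No yeast promoter is annotated upstream of mNeptune2, so its expression depends on in-frame fusion to a target gene and is driven by that gene's own promoter, with the ADH1 terminator ending the fusion transcript. Cassettes of this kind are typically amplified with primers carrying homology to the target locus and integrated by homologous recombination, although the record does not describe this procedure. SP6 and T7 promoters flank the module, with SP6 serving as the listed sequencing primer site. The construct is used to label endogenous yeast proteins with mNeptune2 for fluorescence imaging or expression measurements.
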