Features (pLannotate 1.2.2; 11 found; start..end, strand, type, name):
      1..19      +  promoter       SP6 promoter: promoter for bacteriophage SP6 RNA polymerase
     89..820     +  CDS            mNeptune2 (sequence withheld): mNeptune2 is a basic (constitutively fluorescent) red fluorescent protein published in 2014, derived from Entacmaea quadricolor. It is reported to be a rapidly-maturing monomer with high acid sensitivity.
    844..1031    +  terminator     ADH1 terminator: S. cerevisiae ADH1; transcription terminator for the S. cerevisiae alcohol dehydrogenase 1 (ADH1) gene
   1106..2462    +  gene           kanMX: yeast selectable marker conferring kanamycin resistance (Wach et al., 1994)
   2567..2585    -  promoter       T7 promoter: promoter for bacteriophage T7 RNA polymerase
   2607..2660    -  CDS            lacI (fragment): lac repressor; lacI; The lac repressor binds to the lac operator to inhibit transcription in E. coli. This inhibition can be relieved by adding lactose or isopropyl-β-D-thiogalactopyranoside (IPTG).
   2843..3431    -  rep_origin     ori: high-copy-number ColE1/pMB1/pBR322/pUC origin of replication
   3602..4462    -  CDS            AmpR: β-lactamase; bla; confers resistance to ampicillin, carbenicillin, and related antibiotics
   4463..4567    -  promoter       AmpR promoter: bla
   4662..4697    +  CDS            rop (fragment): Rop protein, which maintains plasmids at low copy number; rop
   4799..4850    +  misc_feature   bom (fragment): basis of mobility region from pBR322
>Addgene plasmid #159309 | FRP2000 | addgene full sequence | sequence record 311209 | Addgene NGS Result
ATTTAGGTGACACTATAGAACGCGGCCGCCAGCTGAAGCTTCGTACGCTGCAGGTCGACGGATCGGTGAC
GGTGCTGGTTTAATTAAC
[732 nt withheld, positions 89-820]
TAAGGCGCGCCACTTCTAAATAAGCGAATTTCTTATGATTTATGATTTTTATTATTAAATAAGTTATAAA
AAAAATAAGTGTATACAAATTTTAAAGTGACTCTTAGGTTTTAAAACGAAAATTCTTATTCTTGAGTAAC
TCTTTCCTGTAGGTCAGGTTGCTTTCTCAGGTATAGTATGAGGTCGCTCTTATTGACCACACCTCTACCG
GCAGATCCGCTAGGGATAACAGGGTAATATAGATCTGTTTAGCTTGCCTCGTCCCCGCCGGGTCACCCGG
CCAGCGACATGGAGGCCCAGAATACCCTCCTTGACAGTCTTGACGTGCGCAGCTCAGGGGCATGATGTGA
CTGTCGCCCGTACATTTAGCCCATACATCCCCATGTATAATCATTTGCATCCATACATTTTGATGGCCGC
ACGGCGCGAAGCAAAAATTACGGCTCCTCGCTGCAGACCTGCGAGCAGGGAAACGCTCCCCTCACAGACG
CGTTGAATTGTCCCCACGCCGCGCCCCTGTAGAGAAATATAAAAGGTTAGGATTTGCCACTGAGGTTCTT
CTTTCATATACTTCCTTTTAAAATCTTGCTAGGATACAGTTCTCACATCACATCCGAACATAAACAACCA
TGGGTAAGGAAAAGACTCACGTTTCGAGGCCGCGATTAAATTCCAACATGGATGCTGATTTATATGGGTA
TAAATGGGCTCGCGATAATGTCGGGCAATCAGGTGCGACAATCTATCGATTGTATGGGAAGCCCGATGCG
CCAGAGTTGTTTCTGAAACATGGCAAAGGTAGCGTTGCCAATGATGTTACAGATGAGATGGTCAGACTAA
ACTGGCTGACGGAATTTATGCCTCTTCCGACCATCAAGCATTTTATCCGTACTCCTGATGATGCATGGTT
ACTCACCACTGCGATCCCCGGCAAAACAGCATTCCAGGTATTAGAAGAATATCCTGATTCAGGTGAAAAT
ATTGTTGATGCGCTGGCAGTGTTCCTGCGCCGGTTGCATTCGATTCCTGTTTGTAATTGTCCTTTTAACA
GCGATCGCGTATTTCGTCTCGCTCAGGCGCAATCACGAATGAATAACGGTTTGGTTGATGCGAGTGATTT
TGATGACGAGCGTAATGGCTGGCCTGTTGAACAAGTCTGGAAAGAAATGCATAAGCTTTTGCCATTCTCA
CCGGATTCAGTCGTCACTCATGGTGATTTCTCACTTGATAACCTTATTTTTGACGAGGGGAAATTAATAG
GTTGTATTGATGTTGGACGAGTCGGAATCGCAGACCGATACCAGGATCTTGCCATCCTATGGAACTGCCT
CGGTGAGTTTTCTCCTTCATTACAGAAACGGCTTTTTCAAAAATATGGTATTGATAATCCTGATATGAAT
AAATTGCAGTTTCATTTGATGCTCGATGAGTTTTTCTAATCAGTACTGACAATAAAAAGATTCTTGTTTT
CAAGAACTTGTCATTTGTATAGTTTTTTTATATTGTAGTTGTTCTATTTTAATCAAATGTTAGCGTGATT
TATATTTTTTTTCGCCTCGACATCATCTGCCCAGATGCGAAGTTAAGTGCGCAGAAAGTAATATCATGCG
TCAATCGTATGTGAATGCTGGTCGCTATACTGCTGTCGATTCGATACTAACGCCGCCATCCAGTTTAAAC
GAGCTCGAATTCATCGATGATATCAGATCCACTAGTGGCCTATGCGGCCGCGGATCTGCCGGTCTCCCTA
TAGTGAGTCGTATTAATTTCGATAAGCCAGGTTAACCTGCATTAATGAATCGGCCAACGCGCGGGGAGAG
GCGGTTTGCGTATTGGGCGCTCTTCCGCTTCCTCGCTCACTGACTCGCTGCGCTCGGTCGTTCGGCTGCG
GCGAGCGGTATCAGCTCACTCAAAGGCGGTAATACGGTTATCCACAGAATCAGGGGATAACGCAGGAAAG
AACATGTGAGCAAAAGGCCAGCAAAAGGCCAGGAACCGTAAAAAGGCCGCGTTGCTGGCGTTTTTCCATA
GGCTCCGCCCCCCTGACGAGCATCACAAAAATCGACGCTCAAGTCAGAGGTGGCGAAACCCGACAGGACT
ATAAAGATACCAGGCGTTTCCCCCTGGAAGCTCCCTCGTGCGCTCTCCTGTTCCGACCCTGCCGCTTACC
GGATACCTGTCCGCCTTTCTCCCTTCGGGAAGCGTGGCGCTTTCTCATAGCTCACGCTGTAGGTATCTCA
GTTCGGTGTAGGTCGTTCGCTCCAAGCTGGGCTGTGTGCACGAACCCCCCGTTCAGCCCGACCGCTGCGC
CTTATCCGGTAACTATCGTCTTGAGTCCAACCCGGTAAGACACGACTTATCGCCACTGGCAGCAGCCACT
GGTAACAGGATTAGCAGAGCGAGGTATGTAGGCGGTGCTACAGAGTTCTTGAAGTGGTGGCCTAACTACG
GCTACACTAGAAGAACAGTATTTGGTATCTGCGCTCTGCTGAAGCCAGTTACCTTCGGAAAAAGAGTTGG
TAGCTCTTGATCCGGCAAACAAACCACCGCTGGTAGCGGTGGTTTTTTTGTTTGCAAGCAGCAGATTACG
CGCAGAAAAAAAGGATCTCAAGAAGATCCTTTGATCTTTTCTACGGGGTCTGACGCTCAGTGGAACGAAA
ACTCACGTTAAGGGATTTTGGTCATGAGATTATCAAAAAGGATCTTCACCTAGATCCTTTTAAATTAAAA
ATGAAGTTTTAAATCAATCTAAAGTATATATGAGTAAACTTGGTCTGACAGTTACCAATGCTTAATCAGT
GAGGCACCTATCTCAGCGATCTGTCTATTTCGTTCATCCATAGTTGCCTGACTCCCCGTCGTGTAGATAA
CTACGATACGGGAGGGCTTACCATCTGGCCCCAGTGCTGCAATGATACCGCGAGACCCACGCTCACCGGC
TCCAGATTTATCAGCAATAAACCAGCCAGCCGGAAGGGCCGAGCGCAGAAGTGGTCCTGCAACTTTATCC
GCCTCCATCCAGTCTATTAATTGTTGCCGGGAAGCTAGAGTAAGTAGTTCGCCAGTTAATAGTTTGCGCA
ACGTTGTTGCCATTGCTACAGGCATCGTGGTGTCACGCTCGTCGTTTGGTATGGCTTCATTCAGCTCCGG
TTCCCAACGATCAAGGCGAGTTACATGATCCCCCATGTTGTGCAAAAAAGCGGTTAGCTCCTTCGGTCCT
CCGATCGTTGTCAGAAGTAAGTTGGCCGCAGTGTTATCACTCATGGTTATGGCAGCACTGCATAATTCTC
TTACTGTCATGCCATCCGTAAGATGCTTTTCTGTGACTGGTGAGTACTCAACCAAGTCATTCTGAGAATA
GTGTATGCGGCGACCGAGTTGCTCTTGCCCGGCGTCAATACGGGATAATACCGCGCCACATAGCAGAACT
TTAAAAGTGCTCATCATTGGAAAACGTTCTTCGGGGCGAAAACTCTCAAGGATCTTACCGCTGTTGAGAT
CCAGTTCGATGTAACCCACTCGTGCACCCAACTGATCTTCAGCATCTTTTACTTTCACCAGCGTTTCTGG
GTGAGCAAAAACAGGAAGGCAAAATGCCGCAAAAAAGGGAATAAGGGCGACACGGAAATGTTGAATACTC
ATACTCTTCCTTTTTCAATATTATTGAAGCATTTATCAGGGTTATTGTCTCATGAGCGGATACATATTTG
AATGTATTTAGAAAAATAAACAAATAGGGGTTCCGCGCACATTTCCCCGAAAAGTGCCACCTGACGTCTA
AGAAACCATTATTATCATGACATTAACCTATAAAAATAGGCGTATCACGAGGCCCTTTCGTCTCGCGCGT
TTCGGTGATGACGGTGAAAACCTCTGACACATGCAGCTCCCGGAGACGGTCACAGCTTGTCTGTAAGCGG
ATGCCGGGAGCAGACAAGCCCGTCAGGGCGCGTCAGCGGGTGTTGGCGGGTGTCGGGGCTGGCTTAACTA
TGCGGCATCAGAGCAGATTGTACTGAGAGTGCACCATATGGACATATTGTCGTTAGAACGCGGCTACAAT
TAATACATAACCTTATGTATCATACACATACG
