>Addgene plasmid #159309 | FRP2000 | depositor partial sequence | sequence record 307784 | Result from SP6 sequencing primer
GGTCGACGGATCGGTGACGGTGCTGGTTTAATTAAC
[732 nt withheld, positions 37-768]
TAAGGCGCGCCACTTCTAAATAAGCGAATTTCTTATGATTTATGATTTTTATTATTAAATAAGTTATAAA
AAAAATAAGTGTATACAAATTTTAAAGTGACTCTTAGGTTTTAAAACGAAAATTCTTATTCTTGAGTAAC
TCTTTCCTGTAGGTCAGGTTGCTTTCTCAGGTATAGTATGAGGTCGCTCTTATTGACCACACCTCTACCG
GCAGATCCGCTAGGGATAACAGGGTAATATAGATCTGTTTAGCTTGCCTCGTCCCCGCCGGGTCACCCGG
CCAGCGACATGGAGGCCCAGAATACCCTCCTTGACAGTCTTGACGTGCGCAGCTCAGGGGCATGATGTGA
CTGTCCCCCGTACWTTTAGCCCATACATCCCCATG
